>Addgene plasmid #205147 | pFFLuc-IVT Sequencing Result | analyzer sequence | sequence record 404882
TAGTTATTAATAGTAATCAATTACGGGGTCATTAGTTCATAGCCCATATATGGAGTTCCGCGTTACATAA
CTTACGGTAAATGGCCCGCCTGGCTGACCGCCCAACGACCCCCGCCCATTGACGTCAATAATGACGTATG
TTCCCATAGTAACGCCAATAGGGACTTTCCATTGACGTCAATGGGTGGAGTATTTACGGTAAACTGCCCA
CTTGGCAGTACATCAAGTGTATCATATGCCAAGTACGCCCCCTATTGACGTCAATGACGGTAAATGGCCC
GCCTGGCATTATGCCCAGTACATGACCTTATGGGACTTTCCTACTTGGCAGTACATCTACGTATTAGTCA
TCGCTATTACCATGGTGATGCGGTTTTGGCAGTACATCAATGGGCGTGGATAGCGGTTTGACTCACGGGG
ATTTCCAAGTCTCCACCCCATTGACGTCAATGGGAGTTTGTTTTGGCACCAAAATCAACGGGACTTTCCA
AAATGTCGTAACAACTCCGCCCCATTGACGCAAATGGGCGGTAGGCGTGTACGGTGGGAGGTCTATATAA
GCAGAGCTGGTTTAGTGAACCGTCAGATCCGCTAGTAATACGACTCACTATAAGGGGCTAGCGCCACCAT
GGAAGATGCCAAAAACATTAAGAAGGGCCCAGCGCCATTCTACCCACTCGAAGACGGGACCGCCGGCGAG
CAGCTGCACAAAGCCATGAAGCGCTACGCCCTGGTGCCCGGCACCATCGCCTTTACCGACGCACATATCG
AGGTGGACATTACCTACGCCGAGTACTTCGAGATGAGCGTTCGGCTGGCAGAAGCTATGAAGCGCTATGG
GCTGAATACAAACCATCGGATCGTGGTGTGCAGCGAGAATAGCTTGCAGTTCTTCATGCCCGTGTTGGGT
GCCCTGTTCATCGGTGTGGCTGTGGCCCCAGCTAACGACATCTACAACGAGCGCGAGCTGCTGAACAGCA
TGGGCATCAGCCAGCCCACCGTCGTATTCGTGAGCAAGAAAGGGCTGCAAAAGATCCTCAACGTGCAAAA
GAAGCTACCGATCATACAAAAGATCATCATCATGGATAGCAAGACCGACTACCAGGGCTTCCAAAGCATG
TACACCTTCGTGACTTCCCATTTGCCACCCGGCTTCAACGAGTACGACTTCGTGCCCGAGAGCTTCGACC
GGGACAAAACCATCGCCCTGATCATGAACAGTAGTGGCAGTACCGGATTGCCCAAGGGCGTAGCCCTACC
GCACCGCACCGCTTGTGTCCGATTCAGTCATGCCCGCGACCCCATCTTCGGCAACCAGATCATCCCCGAC
ACCGCTATCCTCAGCGTGGTGCCATTTCACCACGGCTTCGGCATGTTCACCACGCTGGGCTACTTGATCT
GCGGCTTTCGGGTCGTGCTCATGTACCGCTTCGAGGAGGAGCTATTCTTGCGCAGCTTGCAAGACTATAA
GATTCAATCTGCCCTGCTGGTGCCCACACTATTTAGCTTCTTCGCTAAGAGCACTCTCATCGACAAGTAC
GACCTAAGCAACTTGCACGAGATCGCCAGCGGCGGGGCGCCGCTCAGCAAGGAGGTAGGTGAGGCCGTGG
CCAAACGCTTCCACCTACCAGGCATCCGCCAGGGCTACGGCCTGACAGAAACAACCAGCGCCATTCTGAT
CACCCCCGAAGGGGACGACAAGCCTGGCGCAGTAGGCAAGGTGGTGCCCTTCTTCGAGGCTAAGGTGGTG
GACTTGGACACCGGTAAGACACTGGGTGTGAACCAGCGCGGCGAGCTGTGCGTCCGTGGCCCCATGATCA
TGAGCGGCTACGTTAACAACCCCGAGGCTACAAACGCTCTCATCGACAAGGACGGCTGGCTGCACAGCGG
CGACATCGCCTACTGGGACGAGGACGAGCACTTCTTCATCGTGGACCGGCTGAAGAGCCTGATCAAATAC
AAGGGCTACCAGGTAGCCCCAGCCGAACTGGAGAGCATCCTGCTGCAACACCCCAACATCTTCGACGCCG
GGGTCGCCGGCCTGCCCGACGACGATGCCGGCGAGCTGCCCGCCGCAGTCGTCGTGCTGGAACACGGTAA
AACCATGACCGAGAAGGAGATCGTGGACTATGTGGCCAGCCAGGTTACAACCGCCAAGAAGCTGCGCGGT
GGTGTTGTGTTCGTGGACGAGGTGCCTAAAGGACTGACCGGCAAGTTGGACGCCCGCAAGATCCGCGAGA
TTCTCATTAAGGCCAAGAAGGGCGGCAAGATCGCCGTGTAGGAATTCTGCARAAAAAAAAAAAAAAAAAA
AAAAAAAAAAAAAAAAAAAAAAAAAAAAAAAAAAAAAAAAAAAAAAAAAAAAAAAAAAAAAAAAAAAAAA
AAAAAAAAAAAAAAAAAAAGGTACCGCGGGCCCGGGATCCACCGGATCTAGATAACTGATCATAATCAGC
CATACCACATTTGTAGAGGTTTTACTTGCTTTAAAAAACCTCCCACACCTCCCCCTGAACCTGAAACATA
AAATGAATGCAATTGTTGTTGTTAACTTGTTTATTGCAGCTTATAATGGTTACAAATAAAGCAATAGCAT
CACAAATTTCACAAATAAAGCATTTTTTTCACTGCATTCTAGTTGTGGTTTGTCCAAACTCATCAATGTA
TCTTAACGCGTAAATTGTAAGCGTTAATATTTTGTTAAAATTCGCGTTAAATTTTTGTTAAATCAGCTCA
TTTTTTAACCAATAGGCCGAAATCGGCAAAATCCCTTATAAATCAAAAGAATAGACCGAGATAGGGT
[37 nt withheld, positions 2798-2834]
AAAGAACGTGGACTCCAACGTCAAAGG
[49 nt withheld, positions 2862-2910]
T
[91 nt withheld, positions 2912-3002]
G
[124 nt withheld, positions 3004-3127]
CAGGTGGCACTTTTCGGGGAAATGTGCGCGGAACCCCTATTTGTTTATTTTTCTAAATACATTCAAATAT
GTATCCGCTCATGAGACAATAACCCTGATAAATGCTTCAATAATATTGAAAAAGGAAGAGTCCTGAGGCG
GAAAGAACCAGCTGTGGAATGTGTGTCAGTTAGGGTGTGGAAAGTCCCCAGGCTCCCCAGCAGGCAGAAG
TATGCAAAGCATGCATCTCAATTAGTCAGCAACCAGGTGTGGAAAGTCCCCAGGCTCCCCAGCAGGCAGA
AGTATGCAAAGCATGCATCTCAATTAGTCAGCAACCATAGTCCCGCCCCTAACTCCGCCCATCCCGCCCC
TAACTCCGCCCAGTTCCGCCCATTCTCCGCCCCATGGCTGACTAATTTTTTTTATTTATGCAGAGGCCGA
GGCCGCCTCGGCCTCTGAGCTATTCCAGAAGTAGTGAGGAGGCTTTTTTGGAGGCCTAGGCTTTTGCAAA
GATCGATCAAGAGACAGGATGAGGATCGTTTCGCATGATTGAACAAGATGGATTGCACGCAGGTTCTCCG
GCCGCTTGGGTGGAGAGGCTATTCGGCTATGACTGGGCACAACAGACAATCGGCTGCTCTGATGCCGCCG
TGTTCCGGCTGTCAGCGCAGGGGCGCCCGGTTCTTTTTGTCAAGACCGACCTGTCCGGTGCCCTGAATGA
ACTGCAAGACGAGGCAGCGCGGCTATCGTGGCTGGCCACGACGGGCGTTCCTTGCGCAGCTGTGCTCGAC
GTTGTCACTGAAGCGGGAAGGGACTGGCTGCTATTGGGCGAAGTGCCGGGGCAGGATCTCCTGTCATCTC
ACCTTGCTCCTGCCGAGAAAGTATCCATCATGGCTGATGCAATGCGGCGGCTGCATACGCTTGATCCGGC
TACCTGCCCATTCGACCACCAAGCGAAACATCGCATCGAGCGAGCACGTACTCGGATGGAAGCCGGTCTT
GTCGATCAGGATGATCTGGACGAAGAGCATCAGGGGCTCGCGCCAGCCGAACTGTTCGCCAGGCTCAAGG
CGAGCATGCCCGACGGCGAGGATCTCGTCGTGACCCATGGCGATGCCTGCTTGCCGAATATCATGGTGGA
AAATGGCCGCTTTTCTGGATTCATCGACTGTGGCCGGCTGGGTGTGGCGGACCGCTATCAGGACATAGCG
TTGGCTACCCGTGATATTGCTGAAGAGCTTGGCGGCGAATGGGCTGACCGCTTCCTCGTGCTTTACGGTA
TCGCCGCTCCCGATTCGCAGCGCATCGCCTTCTATCGCCTTCTTGACGAGTTCTTCTGAGCGGGACTCTG
GGGTTCGAAATGACCGACCAAGCGACGCCCAACCTGCCATCACGAGATTTCGATTCCACCGCCGCCTTCT
ATGAAAGGTTGGGCTTCGGAATCGTTTTCCGGGACGCCGGCTGGATGATCCTCCAGCGCGGGGATCTCAT
GCTGGAGTTCTTCGCCCACCCTAGGGGGAGGCTAACTGAAACACGGAAGGAGACAATACCGGAAGGAACC
CGCGCTATGACGGCAATAAAAAGACAGAATAAAACGCACGGTGTTGGGTCGTTTGTTCATAAACGCGGGG
TTCGGTCCCAGGGCTGGCACTCTGTCGATACCCCACCGAGACCCCATTGGGGCCAATACGCCCGCGTTTC
TTCCTTTTCCCCACCCCACCCCCCAAGTTCGGGTGAAGGCCCAGGGCTCGCAGCCAACGTCGGGGCGGCA
GGCCCTGCCATAGCCTCAGGTTACTCATATATACTTTAGATTGATTTAAAACTTCATTTTTAATTTAAAA
GGATCTAGGTGAAGATCCTTTTTGATAATCTCATGACCAAAATCCCTTAACGTGAGTTTTCGTTCCACTG
AGCGTCAGACCCCGTAGAAAAGATCAAAGGATCTTCTTGAGATCCTTTTTTTCTGCGCGTAATCTGCTGC
TTGCAAACAAAAAAACCACCGCTACCAGCGGTGGTTTGTTTGCCGGATCAAGAGCTACCAACTCTTTTTC
CGAAGGTAACTGGCTTCAGCAGAGCGCAGATACCAAATACTGTTCTTCTAGTGTAGCCGTAGTTAGGCCA
CCACTTCAAGAACTCTGTAGCACCGCCTACATACCTCGCTCTGCTAATCCTGTTACCAGTGGCTGCTGCC
AGTGGCGATAAGTCGTGTCTTACCGGGTTGGACTCAAGACGATAGTTACCGGATAAGGCGCAGCGGTCGG
GCTGAACGGGGGGTTCGTGCACACAGCCCAGCTTGGAGCGAACGACCTACACCGAACTGAGATACCTACA
GCGTGAGCTATGAGAAAGCGCCACGCTTCCCGAAGGGAGAAAGGCGGACAGGTATCCGGTAAGCGGCAGG
GTCGGAACAGGAGAGCGCACGAGGGAGCTTCCAGGGGGAAACGCCTGGTATCTTTATAGTCCTGTCGGGT
TTCGCCACCTCTGACTTGAGCGTCGATTTTTGTGATGCTCGTCAGGGGGGCGGAGCCTATGGAAAAACGC
CAGCAACGCGGCCTTTTTACGGTTCCTGGCCTTTTGCTGGCCTTTTGCTCACATGTTCTTTCCTGCGTTA
TCCCCTGATTCTGTGGATAACCGTATTACCGCCATGCAT
Features (pLannotate 1.2.2; 15 found; start..end, strand, type, name):
     61..364     +  enhancer       CMV enhancer: human cytomegalovirus immediate early enhancer
    365..568     +  promoter       CMV promoter: human cytomegalovirus (CMV) immediate early promoter
    596..612     +  promoter       T7 promoter (fragment): promoter for bacteriophage T7 RNA polymerase
    629..2280    +  CDS            luciferase (fragment): firefly luciferase synthetic luc2 version of the luciferase gene
   2400..2425    +  misc_feature   MCS (fragment): multiple cloning site
   2437..2521    +  CDS            large T antigen (fragment): large T antigen from SV40 (simian virus 40)
   2544..2665    +  polyA_signal   SV40 poly(A) signal: SV40 polyadenylation signal
   2699..3127    -  rep_origin     f1 ori (sequence partly withheld): f1 bacteriophage origin of replication; arrow indicates direction of (+) strand synthesis
   3154..3258    +  promoter       AmpR promoter: bla
   3260..3617    +  promoter       SV40 promoter: SV40 enhancer and early promoter
   3652..4446    +  CDS            NeoR/KanR: aminoglycoside phosphotransferase from Tn5; aph(3')-II (or nptII); confers resistance to neomycin, kanamycin, and G418 (Geneticin®)
   4467..4619    +  CDS            ble (fragment): BLE_KLEPN - Experimental evidence at protein level: Swiss-Prot protein existence level 1. Binding protein with a strong affinity to the bleomycin family of antibiotics. Binds to CL990; an antimitotic-antibiotic compound. From Klebsiella pneumoniae.
   4678..4725    +  polyA_signal   HSV TK poly(A) signal: herpes simplex virus thymidine kinase polyadenylation signal (Cole and Stacy, 1985)
   4816..4832    -  polyA_signal   bGH poly(A) signal (fragment): bovine growth hormone polyadenylation signal
   5054..5642    +  rep_origin     ori: high-copy-number ColE1/pMB1/pBR322/pUC origin of replication
