[The description below was written by a language model from this plasmid's Addgene catalogue record and pLannotate feature annotations shown in this document.]
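Description:
pFFLuc-IVT is a firefly luciferase reporter plasmid built on the pAcGFP-C1 backbone and intended mainly as a template for in vitro transcription of luciferase mRNA. It is propagated in E. coli from a high-copy ColE1/pUC-type origin and selected with kanamycin. Resistance comes from the Tn5 NeoR/KanR aminoglycoside phosphotransferase gene, which sits behind tandem bacterial (AmpR/bla) and SV40 early promoters and is followed by an HSV TK polyadenylation signal. This arrangement would also allow G418 selection in mammalian cells. An f1 origin is present as well. The short matches annotated as ble, bGH poly(A) and SV40 large T antigen are fragments, most likely backbone remnants or incidental hits rather than functional parts.

The payload is the synthetic luc2 version of firefly luciferase, cloned between NheI and EcoRI sites that both remain intact, apparently in the position normally occupied by the backbone's fluorescent protein. A T7 promoter, annotated as a fragment, lies immediately upstream of the coding sequence and would drive run-off transcription by T7 RNA polymerase. The CMV enhancer and promoter further upstream could in principle also support expression after transfection into mammalian cells. According to the record, a stop codon separates the open reading frame from a downstream multiple cloning site and a templated polyA tract. Sequences placed in the cloning site would therefore become part of the 3′ untranslated region of a polyadenylated transcript rather than being translated. The depositor notes that the exact length of the polyA homopolymer is unknown because such regions are hard to sequence, and the tract is not annotated in the feature table. An SV40 polyadenylation signal follows this region.
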