Addgene plasmid #205147: pFFLuc-IVT
Purpose: IVT template of FireFly luciferase stop codon between the ORF and MCS and polyA
Depositing lab: Igor Ulitsky.
Backbone
  Vector backbone: pAcGFP-C1
  Vector type: Luciferase ; In-vitro transcription
Growth in bacteria
  Bacterial resistance: Kanamycin, 50 μg/mL
  Growth temperature: 37°C
  Growth strain: NEB Stable
  Copy number: Unknown
Gene/Insert
  Gene/Insert name: FireFly luciferase (alt name: FFLuc)
  Cloning method: Restriction Enzyme; 5′ cloning site NheI (not destroyed); 3′ cloning site EcoRI (not destroyed)
  Sequencing primers: 5′ GTGTACGGTGGGAGGTCTAT; 3′ GGTGGATCCCGGGCCCGCGG
Terms and licenses: Academic/Nonprofit Terms; Industry Terms: Not Available to Industry
Depositor comments: Please note that due to the difficult of sequencing polyA regions, the exact length of the homopolymer is unknown.
How to cite: pFFLuc-IVT was a gift from Igor Ulitsky (Addgene plasmid # 205147 ; http://n2t.net/addgene:205147 ; RRID:Addgene_205147)
